Addgene plasmid #175929: pDL226
Purpose: pENTRY for Gateway LR reaction
Depositing lab: Nemo Peeters. Depositing organization: CNRS UMR 2594, INRA UMR 0441, Laboratoire des Interactions Plantes Micro-organismes (LIPM). Publication: An NLR integrated domain toolkit to identify plant pathogen effector targets. Landry D, Mila I, Sabbagh CRR, Zaffuto M, Pouzet C, Tremousaygue D, Dabos P, Deslandes L, Peeters N. Plant J. 2023 Sep;115(5):1443-1457. doi: 10.1111/tpj.16331. Epub 2023 Jul 24. PubMed 37248633.
Backbone
  Vector backbone: pDONOR207
  Vector type: pENTRY clone
Growth in bacteria
  Bacterial resistance: Gentamicin, 10 μg/mL
  Growth temperature: 37°C
  Growth strain: DH5alpha
  Copy number: High Copy
Gene/Insert
  Gene/Insert name: ID#74
  Species: Oryzae sativa
  Cloning method: Gateway Cloning
  Sequencing primers: 5′ n/a
Terms and licenses: Academic/Nonprofit Terms; Industry Terms: Not Available to Industry
Depositor comments: Please visit https://www.biorxiv.org/content/10.1101/2021.08.23.457316v2 for bioRxiv preprint.
How to cite: pDL226 was a gift from Nemo Peeters (Addgene plasmid # 175929 ; http://n2t.net/addgene:175929 ; RRID:Addgene_175929)
