[The description below was written by a language model from this plasmid's Addgene catalogue record and pLannotate feature annotations shown in this document.]
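Description:
pDL226 is a Gateway entry clone built on the pDONR207 donor backbone (recorded as "pDONOR207"), intended as the substrate for an LR recombination reaction rather than for expression in its own right. It is a small plasmid of about 4.1 kb that is propagated in standard E. coli cloning strains at high copy from a ColE1/pUC-type origin. Selection is with gentamicin, provided by the aacC1 gentamicin acetyltransferase gene driven by a class 1 integron Pc promoter. The feature table also picks up two fragments of a kanamycin resistance gene flanking the gentamicin cassette. These appear to be interrupted backbone remnants, not a working marker, which fits with gentamicin being the only resistance listed. The rrnB T1 and T2 terminators lie upstream of the cloning site, where they insulate the insert from read-through transcription originating in the backbone.

The payload is an insert named ID#74 from rice (Oryza sativa), sitting between the attL1 and attL2 sites, which leaves roughly 750 bp for the cloned fragment. The annotation does not identify any feature within this interval, and the record gives no gene name, domain type or tag for it. The associated publication describes a toolkit of NLR integrated domains used to identify plant pathogen effector targets, so ID#74 is presumably one of those domains. No promoter is annotated upstream of the insert, as expected for an entry clone. With LR Clonase, the attL-flanked fragment can be moved directionally into any attR-containing destination vector, for example for protein interaction or in planta expression assays, though the record does not name specific destinations.
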