Features (pLannotate 1.2.2; 10 found; start..end, strand, type, name):
     28..127     +  protein_bind   attL1: mutant version of attL; recombination site for the Gateway® LR reaction LR Clonase™
    881..980     -  protein_bind   attL2: mutant version of attL; recombination site for the Gateway® LR reaction LR Clonase™
   1103..1729    +  CDS            KanR (fragment): aminoglycoside phosphotransferase; aph(3')-Ia; confers resistance to kanamycin in bacteria or G418 (Geneticin®) in eukaryotes
   1763..2296    -  CDS            GmR: gentamycin acetyltransferase; aacC1; confers resistance to gentamycin
   2485..2513    -  promoter       Pc promoter: intI1 (promoter lies within the coding sequence); class 1 integron promoter
   2491..2838    -  CDS            YPR2_ECOLX (fragment): Protein predicted: Swiss-Prot protein existence level 4. From Escherichia coli.
   2843..3027    +  CDS            KanR (fragment): aminoglycoside phosphotransferase; aph(3')-Ia; confers resistance to kanamycin in bacteria or G418 (Geneticin®) in eukaryotes
   3170..3758    +  rep_origin     ori: high-copy-number ColE1/pMB1/pBR322/pUC origin of replication
   3893..3920    -  terminator     rrnB T2 terminator: transcription terminator T2 from the E. coli rrnB gene
   4052..4095    +  terminator     rrnB T1 terminator: Escherichia coli rrnB; transcription terminator T1 from the E. coli rrnB gene
>Addgene plasmid #175929 | pDL226 | addgene full sequence | sequence record 375509 | Addgene NGS Result
GTTAACGCTAGCATGGATCTCGGGCCCCAAATAATGATTTTATTTTGACTGATAGTGACCTGTTCGTTGC
AACAAATTGATGAGCAATGCTTTTTTATAATGCCAACTTTGTACAAAAAAGCAGGCTTCGAAGGAGATAG
AACCATGGATTCTGGTAATATTGGAGGGAGTCTCCAGTCGTCGAGCGGCGGCGACGACGAGTTCGATTCG
CGGGGAGGTGGTGGTGGGGTGGAGGGGGCGGGGGCGGCAGTGGCCGCGGCGCCGGCGACGGCGAGGAGGT
CGAGGAAGCGGACGAGGGCGTCGTGGCGGACGGTGACCACCGACCCCTCCAACTTCCGCGCCATGGTGCA
GGAGTTCACCGGGATCCCCTCGCCGCCGTTCGTCGCGGGCGTCGGGGCACCCGCCGCCTCGCTCCGCACG
CGCTTCGACCACCTCTTCCCCTCGCCGGCGTCCGCCCTCCGCTCCGCCGCCGCCGGCGATCCGGCATCCT
CGCTGCCGCCGTACCTCCTCCGCCCCATCGCGCAGAAGCTCCCCACGGCTTCGGCGCAGAACAGCACCAT
GCAGCAGACTCGTGATCCCAGCGCACTTCCGCATTCATCCAGCTTCGTCACATGGACGCCGGACGAATTT
CATTCACCCGGTTTCAACTCATCGAAACAGGATGAACGGTTTGTGCTCGAGAACACTCTCCGTGGTATGT
ACGAACTTATTAAGCTCGCGGAGTGTTGGGTTCGCAAGGATTATTCCATTGCTAATCTCCTCCAAGAAGC
CAAGGATACAGTGTACTGTGCTGAAGATCTCTTGGACGAGCTCAATTACTATGAGCTCCAGGACGGAGTT
GGGTTCAGTGCGAATAGATCTTCATGCCCAGAGTTTTCTGACCCAGCTTTCTTGTACAAAGTTGGCATTA
TAAGAAAGCATTGCTTATCAATTTGTTGCAACGAACAGGTCACTATCAGTCAAAATAAAATCATTATTTG
CCATCCAGCTGCAGCTCTGGCCCGTGTCTCAAAATCTCTGATGTTACATTGCACAAGATAAAAATATATC
ATCATGAACAATAAAACTGTCTGCTTACATAAACAGTAATACAAGGGGTGTTATGAGCCATATTCAACGG
GAAACGTCGAGGCCGCGATTAAATTCCAACATGGATGCTGATTTATATGGGTATAAATGGGCTCGCGATA
ATGTCGGGCAATCAGGTGCGACAATCTATCGCTTGTATGGGAAGCCCGATGCGCCAGAGTTGTTTCTGAA
ACATGGCAAAGGTAGCGTTGCCAATGATGTTACAGATGAGATGGTCAGACTAAACTGGCTGACGGAATTT
ATGCCTCTTCCGACCATCAAGCATTTTATCCGTACTCCTGATGATGCATGGTTACTCACCACTGCGATCC
CCGGAAAAACAGCATTCCAGGTATTAGAAGAATATCCTGATTCAGGTGAAAATATTGTTGATGCGCTGGC
AGTGTTCCTGCGCCGGTTGCATTCGATTCCTGTTTGTAATTGTCCTTTTAACAGCGATCGCGTATTTCGT
CTCGCTCAGGCGCAATCACGAATGAATAACGGTTTGGTTGATGCGAGTGATTTTGATGACGAGCGTAATG
GCTGGCCTGTTGAACAAGTCTGGAAAGAAATGCATAAACTTTTGCCATTCTCACCGGATTCAGTCGTCAC
TCATGGTGATTTCTCACTTGATAACCTTATTTTTGACGAGGGGAAATTAGGCCGGGAAGCCGATCTCGGC
TTGAACGAATTGTTAGGTGGCGGTACTTGGGTCGATATCAAAGTGCATCACTTCTTCCCGTATGCCCAAC
TTTGTATAGAGAGCCACTGCGGGATCGTCACCGTAATCTGCTTGCACGTAGATCACATAAGCACCAAGCG
CGTTGGCCTCATGCTTGAGGAGATTGATGAGCGCGGTGGCAATGCCCTGCCTCCGGTGCTCGCCGGAGAC
TGCGAGATCATAGATATAGATCTCACTACGCGGCTGCTCAAACTTGGGCAGAACGTAAGCCGCGAGAGCG
CCAACAACCGCTTCTTGGTCGAAGGCAGCAAGCGCGATGAATGTCTTACTACGGAGCAAGTTCCCGAGGT
AATCGGAGTCCGGCTGATGTTGGGAGTAGGTGGCTACGTCTCCGAACTCACGACCGAAAAGATCAAGAGC
AGCCCGCATGGATTTGACTTGGTCAGGGCCGAGCCTACATGTGCGAATGATGCCCATACTTGAGCCACCT
AACTTTGTTTTAGGGCGACTGCCCTGCTGCGTAACATCGTTGCTGCTGCGTAACATCGTTGCTGCTCCAT
AACATCAAACATCGACCCACGGCGTAACGCGCTTGCTGCTTGGATGCCCGAGGCATAGACTGTACAAAAA
AACAGTCATAACAAGCCATGAAAACCGCCACTGCGCCGTTACCACCGCTGCGTTCGGTCAAGGTTCTGGA
CCAGTTGCGTGAGCGCATACGCTACTTGCATTACAGTTTACGAACCGAACAGGCTTATGTCAACTGGGTT
CGTGCCTTCATCCGTTTCCACGGTGTGCGTCACCCGGCAACCTTGGGCAGCAGCGAAGTCGAGGCATTTC
TGTCCTGGCTGGCGAACGAGCGCAAGGTTTCGGTCTCCACGCATCGTCAGGCATTGGCGGCCTTGCTGTT
CTTCTACGGCAAGGTGCTGTGCACGGATCTGCCCTGGCTTCAGGAGATCGGAAGACCTCGGCCGTCGCGG
CGCTTGCCGGTGGTGCTGACCCCGGATGAAGTGGTTCGCATCCTCGGTTTTCTGGAAGGCGAGCATCGTT
TGTTCGCCCAGGACTCTAGCTATAGTTCTAGTGGTTGGCTACTAATAGGTTGTATTGATGTTGGACGAGT
CGGAATCGCAGACCGATACCAGGATCTTGCCATCCTATGGAACTGCCTCGGTGAGTTTTCTCCTTCATTA
CAGAAACGGCTTTTTCAAAAATATGGTATTGATAATCCTGATATGAATAAATTGCAGTTTCATTTGATGC
TCGATGAGTTTTTCTAATCAGAATTGGTTAATTGGTTGTAACACTGGCAGAGCATTACGCTGACTTGACG
GGACGGCGCAAGCTCATGACCAAAATCCCTTAACGTGAGTTTTCGTTCCACTGAGCGTCAGACCCCGTAG
AAAAGATCAAAGGATCTTCTTGAGATCCTTTTTTTCTGCGCGTAATCTGCTGCTTGCAAACAAAAAAACC
ACCGCTACCAGCGGTGGTTTGTTTGCCGGATCAAGAGCTACCAACTCTTTTTCCGAAGGTAACTGGCTTC
AGCAGAGCGCAGATACCAAATACTGTTCTTCTAGTGTAGCCGTAGTTAGGCCACCACTTCAAGAACTCTG
TAGCACCGCCTACATACCTCGCTCTGCTAATCCTGTTACCAGTGGCTGCTGCCAGTGGCGATAAGTCGTG
TCTTACCGGGTTGGACTCAAGACGATAGTTACCGGATAAGGCGCAGCGGTCGGGCTGAACGGGGGGTTCG
TGCACACAGCCCAGCTTGGAGCGAACGACCTACACCGAACTGAGATACCTACAGCGTGAGCTATGAGAAA
GCGCCACGCTTCCCGAAGGGAGAAAGGCGGACAGGTATCCGGTAAGCGGCAGGGTCGGAACAGGAGAGCG
CACGAGGGAGCTTCCAGGGGGAAACGCCTGGTATCTTTATAGTCCTGTCGGGTTTCGCCACCTCTGACTT
GAGCGTCGATTTTTGTGATGCTCGTCAGGGGGGCGGAGCCTATGGAAAAACGCCAGCAACGCGGCCTTTT
TACGGTTCCTGGCCTTTTGCTGGCCTTTTGCTCACATGTTCTTTCCTGCGTTATCCCCTGATTCTGTGGA
TAACCGTATTACCGCTAGCCAGGAAGAGTTTGTAGAAACGCAAAAAGGCCATCCGTCAGGATGGCCTTCT
GCTTAGTTTGATGCCTGGCAGTTTATGGCGGGCGTCCTGCCCGCCACCCTCCGGGCCGTTGCTTCACAAC
GTTCAAATCCGCTCCCGGCGGATTTGTCCTACTCAGGAGAGCGTTCACCGACAAACAACAGATAAAACGA
AAGGCCCAGTCTTCCGACTGAGCCTTTCGTTTTATTTGATGCCTGGCAGTTCCCTACTCTCGC
